Addgene plasmid #54972: mCherry-Alpha-Actin-16
Purpose: Localization: Actin, Excitation: 587, Emission: 610
Depositing lab: Michael Davidson. Depositing organization: Florida State University, Tallahassee.
Backbone
  Vector backbone: mCherry
  Backbone size w/o insert (bp): 4750
  Vector type: Mammalian Expression
  Selectable markers: Neomycin (select with G418)
Growth in bacteria
  Bacterial resistance: Kanamycin, 50 μg/mL
  Growth temperature: 37°C
  Growth strain: DH5alpha
  Copy number: High Copy
Gene/Insert
  Gene/Insert name: Alpha-Actin (alt names: Human aortic alpha actin; NM_001613.2)
  Species: H. sapiens (human)
  Entrez Gene: ACTA2 (a.k.a. ACTSA, SMDYS)
  Promoter: CMV
  Tag / fusion protein: mCherry (N terminal on backbone)
  Cloning method: Unknown
  Sequencing primers: 5′ CMV-F; 3′ SV40pA-R
Terms and licenses: Academic/Nonprofit Terms; Industry Terms: Not Available to Industry
Depositor comments: H. sapiens (human) aortic alpha actin. Excitation = 587; Emission = 610
How to cite: mCherry-Alpha-Actin-16 was a gift from Michael Davidson (Addgene plasmid # 54972 ; http://n2t.net/addgene:54972 ; RRID:Addgene_54972)
