[The description below was written by a language model from this plasmid's Addgene catalogue record.]
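Description:
mCherry-Alpha-Actin-16 is a mammalian expression plasmid that produces human aortic (smooth muscle) alpha-actin, the product of the ACTA2 gene, fused to the red fluorescent protein mCherry. It is built on an mCherry fusion backbone of about 4.75 kb (size without insert), in which the fluorescent protein is supplied by the vector and sits at the N terminus of the inserted coding sequence, so the expressed protein reads mCherry followed by actin. The "16" in the name may refer to the linker between the two parts, but the record does not explain it, and the cloning method is listed as unknown.

Transcription of the fusion is driven by the CMV promoter, a strong constitutive promoter in most mammalian cell types. The use of an SV40 polyA reverse sequencing primer suggests an SV40 polyadenylation signal downstream of the insert, although no feature table is provided to confirm the layout. The plasmid is maintained at high copy number in E. coli under kanamycin selection, and it carries a neomycin resistance marker that permits G418 selection of stably transfected mammalian cells. The origin of replication is not specified in the record.

The stated purpose is localization of actin. After transfection, the tagged actin can incorporate into actin filaments, allowing the actin cytoskeleton to be visualised by fluorescence microscopy in live or fixed cells. The mCherry tag has an excitation peak at 587 nm and an emission peak at 610 nm, which makes it suitable for pairing with green or cyan reporters in multicolour imaging.
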