>Addgene plasmid #54972 | mCherry-Alpha-Actin-16 | addgene partial sequence | sequence record 98954 | mCherry-F 5'-ccccgtaatgcagaagaaga-3'
AGGACGGCGCCCTGAAGGGCGAGATCAAGCAGAGGCTGAAGCTGAAGGACGGCGGCCACTACGACGCTGA
GGTCAAGACCACCTACAAGGCCAAGAAGCCCGTGCAGCTGCCCGGCGCCTACAACGTCAACATCAAGTTG
GACATCACCTCCCACAACGAGGACTACACCATCGTGGAACAGTACGAACGCGCCGAGGGCCGCCACTCCA
CCGGCGGCATGGACGAGCTGTACAAGTCCGGACTCAGATCTCGAGCTCAAGCTTCGAATTCTATGTGTGA
AGAAGAGGACAGCACTGCCTTGGTGTGTGACAATGGCTCTGGGCTCTGTAAGGCCGGCTTTGCTGGGGAC
GATGCTCCCAGGGCTGTTTTCCCATCCATTGTGGGACGTCCCAGACATCAGGGGGTGATGGTGGGAATGG
GACAAAAAGACAGCTACGTGGGTGACGAAGCACAGAGCAAAAGAGGAATCCTGACCCTGAAGTACCCGAT
AGAACATGGCATCATCACCAACTGGGACGACATGGAAAAGATCTGGCACCACTCTTTCTACAATGAGCTT
CGTGTTGCCCCTGAAGAGCATCCCACCCTGCTCACGGAGGCACCCCTGAACCCCAAGGCCAACCGGGAGA
AAATGACTCAAATTATGTTTGAGACTTTCAATGTCCCAGCCATGTATGTGGCTATCCAGGCGGTGCTGTC
TCTCTATGCCTCTGGACGCACAACTGGCATCGTGCTGGACTCTGGAGATGGTGTCACCCACAATGTCCCC
ATCTATGAGGGCTATGCCTTGCCCCATGCCATCATGCGTCTGGATCTGGCTGGCCGAGATCTCACTGACT
ACCTCATGAAGATCCTGACTGAGCGTGGCTATTCCTTCGTTACTACTGCTGAGCGTGAGATTGTCCGGGA
CATCAAGGAGAA
